>Addgene plasmid #131257 | pX330_SpCas9_USP7 Exon 3 gRNA | addgene full sequence | sequence record 267712 | Addgene NGS Result
GAGGGCCTATTTCCCATGATTCCTTCATATTTGCATATACGATACAAGGCTGTTAGAGAGATAATTGGAA
TTAATTTGACTGTAAACACAAAGATATTAGTACAAAATACGTGACGTAGAAAGTAATAATTTCTTGGGTA
GTTTGCAGTTTTAAAATTATGTTTTAAAATGGACTATCATATGCTTACCGTAACTTGAAAGTATTTCGAT
TTCTTGGCTTTATATATCTTGTGGAAAGGACGAAACACCGAGACCACACCAAAAAAGCGTGTTTTAGAGC
TAGAAATAGCAAGTTAAAATAAGGCTAGTCCGTTATCAACTTGAAAAAGTGGCACCGAGTCGGTGCTTTT
TTGTTTTAGAGCTAGAAATAGCAAGTTAAAATAAGGCTAGTCCGTTTTTAGCGCGTGCGCCAATTCTGCA
GACAAATGGCTCTAGAGGTACCCGTTACATAACTTACGGTAAATGGCCCGCCTGGCTGACCGCCCAACGA
CCCCCGCCCATTGACGTCAATAGTAACGCCAATAGGGACTTTCCATTGACGTCAATGGGTGGAGTATTTA
CGGTAAACTGCCCACTTGGCAGTACATCAAGTGTATCATATGCCAAGTACGCCCCCTATTGACGTCAATG
ACGGTAAATGGCCCGCCTGGCATTGTGCCCAGTACATGACCTTATGGGACTTTCCTACTTGGCAGTACAT
CTACGTATTAGTCATCGCTATTACCATGGTCGAGGTGAGCCCCACGTTCTGCTTCACTCTCCCCATCTCC
CCCCCCTCCCCACCCCCAATTTTGTATTTATTTATTTTTTAATTATTTTGTGCAGCGATGGGGGCGGGGG
GGGGGGCGCGCGCCAGGCGGGGCGGGGCGGGGCGAGGGGCGGGGCGGGGCGAGGCGGAGAGGTGCGGCGG
CAGCCAATCAGAGCGGCGCGCTCCGAAAGTTTCCTTTTATGGCGAGGCGGCGGCGGCGGCGGCCCTATAA
AAAGCGAAGCGCGCGGCGGGCGGGAGTCGCTGCGCGCTGCCTTCGCCCCGTGCCCCGCTCCGCCGCCGCC
TCGCGCCGCCCGCCCCGGCTCTGACTGACCGCGTTACTCCCACAGGTGAGCGGGCGGGACGGCCCTTCTC
CTCCGGGCTGTAATTAGCTGAGCAAGAGGTAAGGGTTTAAGGGATGGTTGGTTGGTGGGGTATTAATGTT
TAATTACCTGGAGCACCTGCCTGAAATCACTTTTTTTCAGGTTGGACCGGTGCCACCATGGACTATAAGG
ACCACGACGGAGACTACAAGGATCATGATATTGATTACAAAGACGATGACGATAAGATGGCCCCAAAGAA
GAAGCGGAAGGTCGGTATCCACGGAGTCCCAGCAGCCGACAAGAAGTACAGCATCGGCCTGGACATCGGC
ACCAACTCTGTGGGCTGGGCCGTGATCACCGACGAGTACAAGGTGCCCAGCAAGAAATTCAAGGTGCTGG
GCAACACCGACCGGCACAGCATCAAGAAGAACCTGATCGGAGCCCTGCTGTTCGACAGCGGCGAAACAGC
CGAGGCCACCCGGCTGAAGAGAACCGCCAGAAGAAGATACACCAGACGGAAGAACCGGATCTGCTATCTG
CAAGAGATCTTCAGCAACGAGATGGCCAAGGTGGACGACAGCTTCTTCCACAGACTGGAAGAGTCCTTCC
TGGTGGAAGAGGATAAGAAGCACGAGCGGCACCCCATCTTCGGCAACATCGTGGACGAGGTGGCCTACCA
CGAGAAGTACCCCACCATCTACCACCTGAGAAAGAAACTGGTGGACAGCACCGACAAGGCCGACCTGCGG
CTGATCTATCTGGCCCTGGCCCACATGATCAAGTTCCGGGGCCACTTCCTGATCGAGGGCGACCTGAACC
CCGACAACAGCGACGTGGACAAGCTGTTCATCCAGCTGGTGCAGACCTACAACCAGCTGTTCGAGGAAAA
CCCCATCAACGCCAGCGGCGTGGACGCCAAGGCCATCCTGTCTGCCAGACTGAGCAAGAGCAGACGGCTG
GAAAATCTGATCGCCCAGCTGCCCGGCGAGAAGAAGAATGGCCTGTTCGGAAACCTGATTGCCCTGAGCC
TGGGCCTGACCCCCAACTTCAAGAGCAACTTCGACCTGGCCGAGGATGCCAAACTGCAGCTGAGCAAGGA
CACCTACGACGACGACCTGGACAACCTGCTGGCCCAGATCGGCGACCAGTACGCCGACCTGTTTCTGGCC
GCCAAGAACCTGTCCGACGCCATCCTGCTGAGCGACATCCTGAGAGTGAACACCGAGATCACCAAGGCCC
CCCTGAGCGCCTCTATGATCAAGAGATACGACGAGCACCACCAGGACCTGACCCTGCTGAAAGCTCTCGT
GCGGCAGCAGCTGCCTGAGAAGTACAAAGAGATTTTCTTCGACCAGAGCAAGAACGGCTACGCCGGCTAC
ATTGACGGCGGAGCCAGCCAGGAAGAGTTCTACAAGTTCATCAAGCCCATCCTGGAAAAGATGGACGGCA
CCGAGGAACTGCTCGTGAAGCTGAACAGAGAGGACCTGCTGCGGAAGCAGCGGACCTTCGACAACGGCAG
CATCCCCCACCAGATCCACCTGGGAGAGCTGCACGCCATTCTGCGGCGGCAGGAAGATTTTTACCCATTC
CTGAAGGACAACCGGGAAAAGATCGAGAAGATCCTGACCTTCCGCATCCCCTACTACGTGGGCCCTCTGG
CCAGGGGAAACAGCAGATTCGCCTGGATGACCAGAAAGAGCGAGGAAACCATCACCCCCTGGAACTTCGA
GGAAGTGGTGGACAAGGGCGCTTCCGCCCAGAGCTTCATCGAGCGGATGACCAACTTCGATAAGAACCTG
CCCAACGAGAAGGTGCTGCCCAAGCACAGCCTGCTGTACGAGTACTTCACCGTGTATAACGAGCTGACCA
AAGTGAAATACGTGACCGAGGGAATGAGAAAGCCCGCCTTCCTGAGCGGCGAGCAGAAAAAGGCCATCGT
GGACCTGCTGTTCAAGACCAACCGGAAAGTGACCGTGAAGCAGCTGAAAGAGGACTACTTCAAGAAAATC
GAGTGCTTCGACTCCGTGGAAATCTCCGGCGTGGAAGATCGGTTCAACGCCTCCCTGGGCACATACCACG
ATCTGCTGAAAATTATCAAGGACAAGGACTTCCTGGACAATGAGGAAAACGAGGACATTCTGGAAGATAT
CGTGCTGACCCTGACACTGTTTGAGGACAGAGAGATGATCGAGGAACGGCTGAAAACCTATGCCCACCTG
TTCGACGACAAAGTGATGAAGCAGCTGAAGCGGCGGAGATACACCGGCTGGGGCAGGCTGAGCCGGAAGC
TGATCAACGGCATCCGGGACAAGCAGTCCGGCAAGACAATCCTGGATTTCCTGAAGTCCGACGGCTTCGC
CAACAGAAACTTCATGCAGCTGATCCACGACGACAGCCTGACCTTTAAAGAGGACATCCAGAAAGCCCAG
GTGTCCGGCCAGGGCGATAGCCTGCACGAGCACATTGCCAATCTGGCCGGCAGCCCCGCCATTAAGAAGG
GCATCCTGCAGACAGTGAAGGTGGTGGACGAGCTCGTGAAAGTGATGGGCCGGCACAAGCCCGAGAACAT
CGTGATCGAAATGGCCAGAGAGAACCAGACCACCCAGAAGGGACAGAAGAACAGCCGCGAGAGAATGAAG
CGGATCGAAGAGGGCATCAAAGAGCTGGGCAGCCAGATCCTGAAAGAACACCCCGTGGAAAACACCCAGC
TGCAGAACGAGAAGCTGTACCTGTACTACCTGCAGAATGGGCGGGATATGTACGTGGACCAGGAACTGGA
CATCAACCGGCTGTCCGACTACGATGTGGACCATATCGTGCCTCAGAGCTTTCTGAAGGACGACTCCATC
GACAACAAGGTGCTGACCAGAAGCGACAAGAACCGGGGCAAGAGCGACAACGTGCCCTCCGAAGAGGTCG
TGAAGAAGATGAAGAACTACTGGCGGCAGCTGCTGAACGCCAAGCTGATTACCCAGAGAAAGTTCGACAA
TCTGACCAAGGCCGAGAGAGGCGGCCTGAGCGAACTGGATAAGGCCGGCTTCATCAAGAGACAGCTGGTG
GAAACCCGGCAGATCACAAAGCACGTGGCACAGATCCTGGACTCCCGGATGAACACTAAGTACGACGAGA
ATGACAAGCTGATCCGGGAAGTGAAAGTGATCACCCTGAAGTCCAAGCTGGTGTCCGATTTCCGGAAGGA
TTTCCAGTTTTACAAAGTGCGCGAGATCAACAACTACCACCACGCCCACGACGCCTACCTGAACGCCGTC
GTGGGAACCGCCCTGATCAAAAAGTACCCTAAGCTGGAAAGCGAGTTCGTGTACGGCGACTACAAGGTGT
ACGACGTGCGGAAGATGATCGCCAAGAGCGAGCAGGAAATCGGCAAGGCTACCGCCAAGTACTTCTTCTA
CAGCAACATCATGAACTTTTTCAAGACCGAGATTACCCTGGCCAACGGCGAGATCCGGAAGCGGCCTCTG
ATCGAGACAAACGGCGAAACCGGGGAGATCGTGTGGGATAAGGGCCGGGATTTTGCCACCGTGCGGAAAG
TGCTGAGCATGCCCCAAGTGAATATCGTGAAAAAGACCGAGGTGCAGACAGGCGGCTTCAGCAAAGAGTC
TATCCTGCCCAAGAGGAACAGCGATAAGCTGATCGCCAGAAAGAAGGACTGGGACCCTAAGAAGTACGGC
GGCTTCGACAGCCCCACCGTGGCCTATTCTGTGCTGGTGGTGGCCAAAGTGGAAAAGGGCAAGTCCAAGA
AACTGAAGAGTGTGAAAGAGCTGCTGGGGATCACCATCATGGAAAGAAGCAGCTTCGAGAAGAATCCCAT
CGACTTTCTGGAAGCCAAGGGCTACAAAGAAGTGAAAAAGGACCTGATCATCAAGCTGCCTAAGTACTCC
CTGTTCGAGCTGGAAAACGGCCGGAAGAGAATGCTGGCCTCTGCCGGCGAACTGCAGAAGGGAAACGAAC
TGGCCCTGCCCTCCAAATATGTGAACTTCCTGTACCTGGCCAGCCACTATGAGAAGCTGAAGGGCTCCCC
CGAGGATAATGAGCAGAAACAGCTGTTTGTGGAACAGCACAAGCACTACCTGGACGAGATCATCGAGCAG
ATCAGCGAGTTCTCCAAGAGAGTGATCCTGGCCGACGCTAATCTGGACAAAGTGCTGTCCGCCTACAACA
AGCACCGGGATAAGCCCATCAGAGAGCAGGCCGAGAATATCATCCACCTGTTTACCCTGACCAATCTGGG
AGCCCCTGCCGCCTTCAAGTACTTTGACACCACCATCGACCGGAAGAGGTACACCAGCACCAAAGAGGTG
CTGGACGCCACCCTGATCCACCAGAGCATCACCGGCCTGTACGAGACACGGATCGACCTGTCTCAGCTGG
GAGGCGACAAAAGGCCGGCGGCCACGAAAAAGGCCGGCCAGGCAAAAAAGAAAAAGTAAGAATTCCTAGA
GCTCGCTGATCAGCCTCGACTGTGCCTTCTAGTTGCCAGCCATCTGTTGTTTGCCCCTCCCCCGTGCCTT
CCTTGACCCTGGAAGGTGCCACTCCCACTGTCCTTTCCTAATAAAATGAGGAAATTGCATCGCATTGTCT
GAGTAGGTGTCATTCTATTCTGGGGGGTGGGGTGGGGCAGGACAGCAAGGGGGAGGATTGGGAAGAGAAT
AGCAGGCATGCTGGGGAGCGGCCGCAGGAACCCCTAGTGATGGAGTTGGCCACTCCCTCTCTGCGCGCTC
GCTCGCTCACTGAGGCCGGGCGACCAAAGGTCGCCCGACGCCCGGGCTTTGCCCGGGCGGCCTCAGTGAG
CGAGCGAGCGCGCAGCTGCCTGCAGGGGCGCCTGATGCGGTATTTTCTCCTTACGCATCTGTGCGGTATT
TCACACCGCATA
[95 nt withheld, positions 5963-6057]
T
[46 nt withheld, positions 6059-6104]
C
[141 nt withheld, positions 6106-6246]
CCTTTGACGTTGGAGTCCACGTTCTTT
[37 nt withheld, positions 6274-6310]
ACTCTATCTCGGGCTATTCTTTTGATTTATAAGGGATTTTGCCGATTTCGGTCTATTGGTTAAAAAATGA
GCTGATTTAACAAAAATTTAACGCGAATTTTAACAAAATATTAACGTTTACAATTTTATGGTGCACTCTC
AGTACAATCTGCTCTGATGCCGCATAGTTAAGCCAGCCCCGACACCCGCCAACACCCGCTGACGCGCCCT
GACGGGCTTGTCTGCTCCCGGCATCCGCTTACAGACAAGCTGTGACCGTCTCCGGGAGCTGCATGTGTCA
GAGGTTTTCACCGTCATCACCGAAACGCGCGAGACGAAAGGGCCTCGTGATACGCCTATTTTTATAGGTT
AATGTCATGATAATAATGGTTTCTTAGACGTCAGGTGGCACTTTTCGGGGAAATGTGCGCGGAACCCCTA
TTTGTTTATTTTTCTAAATACATTCAAATATGTATCCGCTCATGAGACAATAACCCTGATAAATGCTTCA
ATAATATTGAAAAAGGAAGAGTATGAGTATTCAACATTTCCGTGTCGCCCTTATTCCCTTTTTTGCGGCA
TTTTGCCTTCCTGTTTTTGCTCACCCAGAAACGCTGGTGAAAGTAAAAGATGCTGAAGATCAGTTGGGTG
CACGAGTGGGTTACATCGAACTGGATCTCAACAGCGGTAAGATCCTTGAGAGTTTTCGCCCCGAAGAACG
TTTTCCAATGATGAGCACTTTTAAAGTTCTGCTATGTGGCGCGGTATTATCCCGTATTGACGCCGGGCAA
GAGCAACTCGGTCGCCGCATACACTATTCTCAGAATGACTTGGTTGAGTACTCACCAGTCACAGAAAAGC
ATCTTACGGATGGCATGACAGTAAGAGAATTATGCAGTGCTGCCATAACCATGAGTGATAACACTGCGGC
CAACTTACTTCTGACAACGATCGGAGGACCGAAGGAGCTAACCGCTTTTTTGCACAACATGGGGGATCAT
GTAACTCGCCTTGATCGTTGGGAACCGGAGCTGAATGAAGCCATACCAAACGACGAGCGTGACACCACGA
TGCCTGTAGCAATGGCAACAACGTTGCGCAAACTATTAACTGGCGAACTACTTACTCTAGCTTCCCGGCA
ACAATTAATAGACTGGATGGAGGCGGATAAAGTTGCAGGACCACTTCTGCGCTCGGCCCTTCCGGCTGGC
TGGTTTATTGCTGATAAATCTGGAGCCGGTGAGCGTGGAAGCCGCGGTATCATTGCAGCACTGGGGCCAG
ATGGTAAGCCCTCCCGTATCGTAGTTATCTACACGACGGGGAGTCAGGCAACTATGGATGAACGAAATAG
ACAGATCGCTGAGATAGGTGCCTCACTGATTAAGCATTGGTAACTGTCAGACCAAGTTTACTCATATATA
CTTTAGATTGATTTAAAACTTCATTTTTAATTTAAAAGGATCTAGGTGAAGATCCTTTTTGATAATCTCA
TGACCAAAATCCCTTAACGTGAGTTTTCGTTCCACTGAGCGTCAGACCCCGTAGAAAAGATCAAAGGATC
TTCTTGAGATCCTTTTTTTCTGCGCGTAATCTGCTGCTTGCAAACAAAAAAACCACCGCTACCAGCGGTG
GTTTGTTTGCCGGATCAAGAGCTACCAACTCTTTTTCCGAAGGTAACTGGCTTCAGCAGAGCGCAGATAC
CAAATACTGTTCTTCTAGTGTAGCCGTAGTTAGGCCACCACTTCAAGAACTCTGTAGCACCGCCTACATA
CCTCGCTCTGCTAATCCTGTTACCAGTGGCTGCTGCCAGTGGCGATAAGTCGTGTCTTACCGGGTTGGAC
TCAAGACGATAGTTACCGGATAAGGCGCAGCGGTCGGGCTGAACGGGGGGTTCGTGCACACAGCCCAGCT
TGGAGCGAACGACCTACACCGAACTGAGATACCTACAGCGTGAGCTATGAGAAAGCGCCACGCTTCCCGA
AGGGAGAAAGGCGGACAGGTATCCGGTAAGCGGCAGGGTCGGAACAGGAGAGCGCACGAGGGAGCTTCCA
GGGGGAAACGCCTGGTATCTTTATAGTCCTGTCGGGTTTCGCCACCTCTGACTTGAGCGTCGATTTTTGT
GATGCTCGTCAGGGGGGCGGAGCCTATGGAAAAACGCCAGCAACGCGGCCTTTTTACGGTTCCTGGCCTT
TTGCTGGCCTTTTGCTCACATGT
Features (pLannotate 1.2.2; 18 found; start..end, strand, type, name):
      1..241     +  promoter       U6 promoter: RNA polymerase III promoter for human U6 snRNA
    271..346     +  misc_RNA       gRNA scaffold: guide RNA scaffold for the Streptococcus pyogenes CRISPR/Cas9 system
    353..396     +  misc_RNA       gRNA scaffold (fragment): guide RNA scaffold for the Streptococcus pyogenes CRISPR/Cas9 system
    443..728     +  enhancer       CMV enhancer: human cytomegalovirus immediate early enhancer; contains an 18-bp deletion relative to the standard CMV enhancer
    730..1002    +  promoter       chicken β-actin promoter: No description available
   1003..1230    +  intron         hybrid intron: hybrid between chicken β-actin (CBA) and minute virus of mice (MMV) introns (Gray et al., 2011)
   1368..2969    +  CDS            Cas9(N): N-terminal portion of Streptococcus pyogenes Cas9 (Zetsche et al., 2015)
   2970..5468    +  CDS            Cas9(C): C-terminal portion of Streptococcus pyogenes Cas9 (Zetsche et al., 2015)
   5469..5516    +  CDS            nucleoplasmin NLS: bipartite nuclear localization signal from nucleoplasmin
   5550..5661    +  polyA_signal   bGH poly(A) signal: bovine growth hormone polyadenylation signal
   5766..5906    +  repeat_region  AAV2 ITR: inverted terminal repeat of adeno-associated virus serotype 2 inverted
   5911..5962    -  misc_feature   bom (fragment): basis of mobility region from pBR322
   5981..6436    +  rep_origin     f1 ori (sequence partly withheld): f1 bacteriophage origin of replication; arrow indicates direction of (+) strand synthesis
   6437..6486    -  misc_feature   bom (fragment): basis of mobility region from pBR322
   6588..6623    -  CDS            rop (fragment): Rop protein, which maintains plasmids at low copy number; rop
   6718..6822    +  promoter       AmpR promoter: bla
   6823..7683    +  CDS            AmpR: β-lactamase; bla; confers resistance to ampicillin, carbenicillin, and related antibiotics
   7854..8442    +  rep_origin     ori: high-copy-number ColE1/pMB1/pBR322/pUC origin of replication
