[The description below was written by a language model from this plasmid's Addgene catalogue record and pLannotate feature annotations shown in this document.]
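Description:
pX330_SpCas9_USP7 Exon 3 gRNA is a mammalian expression plasmid built on the pX330-U6-Chimeric_BB-CBh-hSpCas9 backbone, an all-in-one CRISPR/Cas9 vector that supplies both the nuclease and its guide RNA from a single plasmid of about 8.5 kb. It is propagated in E. coli through a high-copy ColE1/pUC-type origin and selected with ampicillin via the β-lactamase gene. An f1 phage origin is also present, along with short annotated remnants of the pBR322 bom and rop regions. No mammalian selection marker or fluorescent reporter is annotated, so the plasmid appears suited to transient transfection.

The payload consists of two expression units. A human U6 RNA polymerase III promoter drives a chimeric single guide RNA, made up of a 20-nucleotide spacer directed against exon 3 of USP7 followed by the S. pyogenes gRNA scaffold. A second, partial scaffold fragment is annotated just downstream. The second unit uses the CBh hybrid promoter (CMV enhancer, chicken β-actin promoter and a hybrid CBA/MVM intron) to express humanised S. pyogenes Cas9, which the annotation tool splits into N- and C-terminal portions although they form one contiguous reading frame. A C-terminal nucleoplasmin bipartite nuclear localisation signal directs the protein to the nucleus, and a bGH polyadenylation signal ends the transcript. A single AAV2 ITR lies downstream of the cassette; with only one repeat annotated, the plasmid is not set up as a packageable AAV genome.

Co-expression of Cas9 and the guide introduces a double-strand break in USP7 exon 3, typically to disrupt the gene. The associated publication concerns the interaction between DNA polymerase iota and USP7, though the record does not state the target cell line or species.
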