Addgene plasmid #131257: pX330_SpCas9_USP7 Exon 3 gRNA
Purpose: pX330-U6-Chimeric_BB-Cbh-hSpCas9 vector expressing a guide RNA targeting exon 3 of USP7
Depositing lab: Roger Woodgate. Publication: DNA Polymerase iota Interacts with Both the TRAF-like and UBL1-2 Domains of USP7. Ashton NW, Valles GJ, Jaiswal N, Bezsonova I, Woodgate R. J Mol Biol. 2021 Jan 22;433(2):166733. doi: 10.1016/j.jmb.2020.166733. Epub 2020 Dec 3. PubMed 33279577.
Backbone
  Vector backbone: pX330-U6-Chimeric_BB-Cbh-hSpCas9
  Backbone manufacturer: Feng Zhang (Addgene plasmid # 42230)
  Backbone size w/o insert (bp): 8506
  Total vector size (bp): 8509
  Vector type: Mammalian Expression
Growth in bacteria
  Bacterial resistance: Ampicillin, 100 μg/mL
  Growth temperature: 37°C
  Growth strain: DH5alpha
  Copy number: Unknown
Gene/Insert
  Gene/Insert name: humanised S. pyogenes Cas9 nuclease (alt name: hSpCas9)
  gRNA/shRNA sequence: AGACCACACCAAAAAAGCGT
Resource information
  A portion of this plasmid was derived from a plasmid made by: The plasmid pX330-U6-Chimeric_BB-CBh-hSpCas9 was from Feng Zhang (Addgene plasmid # 42230)
Terms and licenses: Academic/Nonprofit Terms; Industry Terms: Not Available to Industry
How to cite: pX330_SpCas9_USP7 Exon 3 gRNA was a gift from Roger Woodgate (Addgene plasmid # 131257 ; http://n2t.net/addgene:131257 ; RRID:Addgene_131257)
